Addgene plasmid #105265: YIplac211-msGFP-VPS21
Purpose: Plasmid for pop-in/pop-out replacement of Vps21 with msGFP-Vps21.
Depositing lab: Benjamin Glick. Depositing organization: University of Chicago. Publication: Budding Yeast Has a Minimal Endomembrane System. Day KJ, Casler JC, Glick BS. Dev Cell. 2018 Jan 8;44(1):56-72.e4. doi: 10.1016/j.devcel.2017.12.014. Epub 2018 Jan 8. PubMed 29316441.
Backbone
  Vector backbone: YIplac211
  Backbone size w/o insert (bp): 3797
  Total vector size (bp): 5997
  Vector type: Yeast Expression
  Selectable markers: URA3
Growth in bacteria
  Bacterial resistance: Ampicillin, 100 μg/mL
  Growth temperature: 37°C
  Growth strain: DH5alpha
  Copy number: Unknown
Gene/Insert
  Gene/Insert name: Vps21
  Species: S. cerevisiae (budding yeast)
  Entrez Gene: VPS21 (a.k.a. YOR089C, VPS12, VPT12, YPT21, YPT51)
  Tag / fusion protein: msGFP (N terminal on insert)
  Cloning method: Restriction Enzyme; 5′ cloning site SphI (not destroyed); 3′ cloning site KpnI (not destroyed)
  Sequencing primers: 5′ M13 REVERSE; 3′ M13 FORWARD
Terms and licenses: Academic/Nonprofit Terms; Industry Terms: Not Available to Industry
Depositor comments: Addgene's quality control identified R262G in URA3. The depositing lab states that this mutation should not affect selection.
How to cite: YIplac211-msGFP-VPS21 was a gift from Benjamin Glick (Addgene plasmid # 105265 ; http://n2t.net/addgene:105265 ; RRID:Addgene_105265)
