[The description below was written by a language model from this plasmid's Addgene catalogue record and pLannotate feature annotations shown in this document.]
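Description:
YIplac211-msGFP-VPS21 is a yeast integrating plasmid built on the YIplac211 backbone and designed to replace the chromosomal VPS21 gene of Saccharomyces cerevisiae with an N-terminally msGFP-tagged version. In E. coli it is maintained through a high-copy ColE1/pUC-type origin and selected with ampicillin via the β-lactamase gene. No yeast replication origin or centromere is annotated, consistent with an integrating vector that persists in yeast only after recombining into the genome. The yeast marker is URA3 under its own promoter, which allows selection on medium lacking uracil and counterselection with 5-fluoroorotic acid. Repository quality control found an R262G substitution in URA3, which the depositor states should not affect selection.

The insert, cloned between SphI and KpnI in the lacZα polylinker region, comprises a monomeric superfolder GFP coding sequence (matched by the annotation software to msGFP2) followed, after a short unannotated interval, by the VPS21 open reading frame. VPS21 encodes a protein required for transport to the vacuole, acting in vesicle trafficking to the prevacuolar compartment. Several hundred base pairs of unannotated sequence lie on each side of the fusion. These presumably represent VPS21 flanking regions that supply homology and native regulation, but the record does not name a promoter or terminator. A very short match labelled as a LEU2 promoter fragment is probably incidental.

In the pop-in/pop-out scheme, integration at the VPS21 locus under URA3 selection creates a duplication, and 5-FOA then selects for recombinants that have lost the vector, some retaining only the tagged allele. This yields scarless, endogenous-locus expression for fluorescence imaging of endosomal compartments. The depositor and sequencing-derived records differ by only a few nucleotides and carry the same annotated features.
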