Features (pLannotate 1.2.2; 15 found; start..end, strand, type, name):
      1..93      +  CDS            lacI (fragment): lac repressor; lacI; The lac repressor binds to the lac operator to inhibit transcription in E. coli. This inhibition can be relieved by adding lactose or isopropyl-β-D-thiogalactopyranoside (IPTG).
    106..127     +  protein_bind   CAP binding site: CAP binding activates transcription in the presence of cAMP. E. coli catabolite activator protein
    142..172     +  promoter       lac promoter: promoter for the E. coli lac operon
    180..196     +  protein_bind   lac operator: The lac repressor binds to the lac operator to inhibit transcription in E. coli. This inhibition can be relieved by adding lactose or isopropyl-β-D-thiogalactopyranoside (IPTG). lac repressor encoded by lacI
    580..1266    +  CDS            msGFP2: photostable monomeric superfolder GFP (Valbuena et al., 2020)
   1339..1947    +  CDS            VPS21: VPS21_YEAST - Also known as VPS12, VPT12, YPT21, YPT51. Experimental evidence at protein level: Swiss-Prot protein existence level 1. Required for protein transport to the vacuole. Involved in two vesicle trafficking steps to the prevacuolar compartment (PVC), regulating the docking of endosomes and Golgi vesicles to the PVC by interacting with PEP7/VAC1 on the PVC membrane and promoting SNARE complex formation. From Saccharomyces cerevisiae (strain ATCC 204508 / S288c) (Baker's yeast).
   2346..2365    +  promoter       LEU2 promoter (fragment): S. cerevisiae LEU2
   2486..2643    +  CDS            lacZα (fragment): LacZα fragment of β-galactosidase; lacZ fragment
   2649..2748    -  misc_feature   bom (fragment): basis of mobility region from pBR322
   2850..2885    -  CDS            rop (fragment): Rop protein, which maintains plasmids at low copy number; rop
   2974..3777    -  CDS            URA3: orotidine-5'-phosphate decarboxylase, required for uracil biosynthesis; S. cerevisiae URA3; yeast auxotrophic marker, counterselectable with 5-fluoroorotic acid (5-FOA)
   3778..3993    -  promoter       URA3 promoter: S. cerevisiae URA3
   4091..4195    +  promoter       AmpR promoter: bla
   4196..5056    +  CDS            AmpR: β-lactamase; bla; confers resistance to ampicillin, carbenicillin, and related antibiotics
   5227..5815    +  rep_origin     ori: high-copy-number ColE1/pMB1/pBR322/pUC origin of replication
>Addgene plasmid #105265 | YIplac211-msGFP-VPS21 | depositor full sequence | sequence record 199976 | YIplac211-msGFP-VPS21 sequence 5997 bps
GCGCCCAATACGCAAACCGCCTCTCCCCGCGCGTTGGCCGATTCATTAATGCAGCTGGCACGACAGGTTT
CCCGACTGGAAAGCGGGCAGTGAGCGCAACGCAATTAATGTGAGTTAGCTCACTCATTAGGCACCCCAGG
CTTTACACTTTATGCTTCCGGCTCGTATGTTGTGTGGAATTGTGAGCGGATAACAATTTCACACAGGAAA
CAGCTATGACCATGATTACGCCAAGCTTGCATGCCGGAGGCAACAACAAAGCCAAAACCTAGATTATGAC
GATATAAACTTATGCTGAGGTAGGTATATACCAGAGGATTTATTTTATAGATATTAGTCTGCTGATTATC
TAGTTTCTTGTCACCTCATACGTGTTTTTTTTTTTTTTGGTTTTCTCGGTTTGCATTATGGGGCTTTTTG
CTAAAACAATATCCCCGAAAAGACAAAGAAAGAGAAGTGAGGTGAAAATACGAGCAGCTTATCTTATAAA
AGTGGCAACGATTTTAAAAATAAAAAGCAAGATCGTCGACTTATCTAAGCTATAAAAAAATATCCCTTTT
ATCACACAAAAAAATGAACGATAGCACTGAGAGCCTGTTCACCGGGGTGGTGCCCATCCTGGTCGAGCTG
GACGGCGACGTAAACGGCCACAAGTTCAGCGTGCGCGGCGAGGGCGAGGGCGATGCCACCAACGGCAAGC
TGACCCTGAAGTTCATCTGCACCACCGGCAAGCTGCCCGTGCCCTGGCCCACCCTCGTGACCACCCTGAC
CTACGGCGTGCAGTGCTTCAGCCGCTACCCCGACCACATGAAGCAGCACGACTTCTTCAAGTCCGCCATG
CCCGAAGGCTACGTCCAGGAGCGCACCATCACCTTCAAGGACGACGGCACCTACAAGACCCGCGCCGAGG
TGAAGTTCGAGGGCGACACCCTGGTGAACCGCATCGAGCTGAAGGGCATCGACTTCAAGGAGGACGGCAA
CATCCTGGGGCACAAGCTGGAGTACAACTTCAACAGCCACAACGTCTATATCACCGCCGACAAGCAGAAG
AACGGCATCAAGGCCAACTTCAAGATCCGCCACAACGTGGAGGACGGCAGCGTGCAGCTCGCCGACCACT
ACCAGCAGAACACCCCCATCGGCGACGGCCCCGTGCTGCTGCCCGACAACCACTACCTGAGCACCCAGTC
CAAGCTGAGCAAAGACCCCAACGAGAAGCGCGATCACATGGTCCTGCTGGAGTTCGTGACCGCCGCCGGG
ATCACTCACGGCAGCTCCGGCTCCAGCGGGTCCGGAAGTGGTAGCTCAGGGTCTAGTGGATCCACATCAG
TCACTTCCATAAAGTTGGTACTGTTGGGTGAGGCAGCAGTTGGTAAATCGTCAATAGTCCTAAGGTTTGT
ATCTAATGATTTTGCCGAAAATAAGGAGCCCACCATTGGTGCAGCATTCCTCACTCAAAGAGTTACTATA
AATGAACATACTGTTAAGTTTGAAATATGGGACACTGCTGGGCAAGAGAGATTTGCATCTTTAGCACCTA
TGTACTATAGAAACGCACAAGCTGCTCTTGTAGTATACGACGTTACAAAACCACAATCCTTTATTAAAGC
GCGCCACTGGGTTAAGGAATTACATGAACAGGCATCAAAGGATATCATCATTGCGTTAGTTGGTAACAAG
ATCGATATGCTGCAAGAAGGTGGGGAAAGAAAAGTCGCAAGGGAAGAAGGTGAAAAGCTAGCGGAAGAAA
AGGGCTTGTTGTTCTTTGAAACAAGTGCAAAGACAGGAGAGAATGTTAACGATGTATTTTTGGGAATCGG
TGAAAAGATACCACTGAAGACGGCTGAAGAGCAAAATAGTGCAAGTAACGAACGTGAGTCGAACAATCAA
AGAGTGGATTTGAACGCTGCTAATGATGGGACCAGCGCAAACAGTGCTTGCAGTTGTTAGAGAGGGGAAA
ATAAATATATATAAAAAAAAAGTCTGGGCAAATTGAGATAAATAGATCTTCAAAACGGGAAAGATGAAAG
TCATAATTTATCGTACCTAGAAAGGAGAGGGAGTTTTCATTTTTTACCGTAATCGTTGTTTTTCTTTTCT
TCTTATAATTTGTAAATTTTTTAACTGCATTAGATCATTATATTATCTTTCAAAACGCCAGTCGTTTTTA
TTAGACCTTTATATACGTTTCAAAGTGGTTTGTACACGTTAGTTTAGTTAAACTTTTGTTTTCATGTAGA
CCAAAATATAAACTTATTTTATGCCGAAAATCGGGAGATGGATTAGTTAATATTGTAAATAATGATAAAT
TAAAGGAACATTAAATTTACAAAGTTGCAATGAGGAGCAATATATATATATATATATGGATTTCTGAGAA
ATTAATTAAGCAGTATTTGAACACATGTCGTTTACTCTTTCTTATCCTTTATGTCTAATTTTTCGAGTAG
ATCGGTAATTACAGCTGTCAAGGTACCGAGCTCGAATTCACTGGCCGTCGTTTTACAACGTCGTGACTGG
GAAAACCCTGGCGTTACCCAACTTAATCGCCTTGCAGCACATCCCCCTTTCGCCAGCTGGCGTAATAGCG
AAGAGGCCCGCACCGATCGCCCTTCCCAACAGTTGCGCAGCCTGAATGGCGAATGGCGCCTGATGCGGTA
TTTTCTCCTTACGCATCTGTGCGGTATTTCACACCGCATATGGTGCACTCTCAGTACAATCTGCTCTGAT
GCCGCATAGTTAAGCCAGCCCCGACACCCGCCAACACCCGCTGACGCGCCCTGACGGGCTTGTCTGCTCC
CGGCATCCGCTTACAGACAAGCTGTGACCGTCTCCGGGAGCTGCATGTGTCAGAGGTTTTCACCGTCATC
ACCGAAACGCGCGAGACGAAAGGGCGGGTAATAACTGATATAATTAAATTGAAGCTCTAATTTGTGAGTT
TAGTATACATGCATTTACTTATAATACAGTTTTTTAGTTTTGCTGGCCGCATCTTCTCAAATATGCTTCC
CAGCCTGCTTTTCTGTAACGTTCACCCTCTACCTTAGCATCCCTTCCCTTTGCAAATAGTCCTCTTCCAA
CAATAATAATGTCAGATCCTGTAGAGACCACATCATCCACGGTTCTATACTGTTGACCCAATGCGTCTCC
CTTGTCATCTAAACCCACACCGGGTGTCATAATCAACCAATCGTAACCTTCATCTCTTCCACCCATGTCT
CTTTGAGCAATAAAGCCGATAACAAAATCTTTGTCGCTCTTCGCAATGTCAACAGTACCCTTAGTATATT
CTCCAGTAGATAGGGAGCCCTTGCATGACAATTCTGCTAACATCAAAAGGCCTCTAGGTTCCTTTGTTAC
TTCTTCTGCCGCCTGCTTCAAACCGCTAACAATACCTGGGCCCACCACACCGTGTGCATTCGTAATGTCT
GCCCATTCTGCTATTCTGTATACACCCGCAGAGTACTGCAATTTGACTGTATTACCAATGTCAGCAAATT
TTCTGTCTTCGAAGAGTAAAAAATTGTACTTGGCGGATAATGCCTTTAGCGGCTTAACTGTGCCCTCCAT
GGAAAAATCAGTCAAGATATCCACATGTGTTTTTAGTAAACAAATTTTGGGACCTAATGCTTCAACTAAC
TCCAGTAATTCCTTGGTGGTACGAACATCCAATGAAGCACACAAGTTTGTTTGCTTTTCGTGCATGATAT
TAAATAGCTTGGCAGCAACAGGACTAGGATGAGTAGCAGCACGTTCCTTATATGTAGCTTTCGACATGAT
TTATCTTCGTTTCCTGCATGTTTTTGTTCTGTGCAGTTGGGTTAAGAATACTGGGCAATTTCATGTTTCT
TCAACACTACATATGCGTATATATACCAATCTAAGTCTGTGCTCCTTCCTTCGTTCTTCCTTCTGTTCGG
AGATTACCGAATCAAAAAAATTTCAAAGAAACCGAAATCAAAAAAAAGAATAAAAAAAAAATGATGAATT
GAATTGAAAAGCTGGCCTCGTGATACGCCTATTTTTATAGGTTAATGTCATGATAATAATGGTTTCTTAG
ACGTCAGGTGGCACTTTTCGGGGAAATGTGCGCGGAACCCCTATTTGTTTATTTTTCTAAATACATTCAA
ATATGTATCCGCTCATGAGACAATAACCCTGATAAATGCTTCAATAATATTGAAAAAGGAAGAGTATGAG
TATTCAACATTTCCGTGTCGCCCTTATTCCCTTTTTTGCGGCATTTTGCCTTCCTGTTTTTGCTCACCCA
GAAACGCTGGTGAAAGTAAAAGATGCTGAAGATCAGTTGGGTGCACGAGTGGGTTACATCGAACTGGATC
TCAACAGCGGTAAGATCCTTGAGAGTTTTCGCCCCGAAGAACGTTTTCCAATGATGAGCACTTTTAAAGT
TCTGCTATGTGGCGCGGTATTATCCCGTATTGACGCCGGGCAAGAGCAACTCGGTCGCCGCATACACTAT
TCTCAGAATGACTTGGTTGAGTACTCACCAGTCACAGAAAAGCATCTTACGGATGGCATGACAGTAAGAG
AATTATGCAGTGCTGCCATAACCATGAGTGATAACACTGCGGCCAACTTACTTCTGACAACGATCGGAGG
ACCGAAGGAGCTAACCGCTTTTTTGCACAACATGGGGGATCATGTAACTCGCCTTGATCGTTGGGAACCG
GAGCTGAATGAAGCCATACCAAACGACGAGCGTGACACCACGATGCCTGTAGCAATGGCAACAACGTTGC
GCAAACTATTAACTGGCGAACTACTTACTCTAGCTTCCCGGCAACAATTAATAGACTGGATGGAGGCGGA
TAAAGTTGCAGGACCACTTCTGCGCTCGGCCCTTCCGGCTGGCTGGTTTATTGCTGATAAATCTGGAGCC
GGTGAGCGTGGGTCTCGCGGTATCATTGCAGCACTGGGGCCAGATGGTAAGCCCTCCCGTATCGTAGTTA
TCTACACGACGGGGAGTCAGGCAACTATGGATGAACGAAATAGACAGATCGCTGAGATAGGTGCCTCACT
GATTAAGCATTGGTAACTGTCAGACCAAGTTTACTCATATATACTTTAGATTGATTTAAAACTTCATTTT
TAATTTAAAAGGATCTAGGTGAAGATCCTTTTTGATAATCTCATGACCAAAATCCCTTAACGTGAGTTTT
CGTTCCACTGAGCGTCAGACCCCGTAGAAAAGATCAAAGGATCTTCTTGAGATCCTTTTTTTCTGCGCGT
AATCTGCTGCTTGCAAACAAAAAAACCACCGCTACCAGCGGTGGTTTGTTTGCCGGATCAAGAGCTACCA
ACTCTTTTTCCGAAGGTAACTGGCTTCAGCAGAGCGCAGATACCAAATACTGTTCTTCTAGTGTAGCCGT
AGTTAGGCCACCACTTCAAGAACTCTGTAGCACCGCCTACATACCTCGCTCTGCTAATCCTGTTACCAGT
GGCTGCTGCCAGTGGCGATAAGTCGTGTCTTACCGGGTTGGACTCAAGACGATAGTTACCGGATAAGGCG
CAGCGGTCGGGCTGAACGGGGGGTTCGTGCACACAGCCCAGCTTGGAGCGAACGACCTACACCGAACTGA
GATACCTACAGCGTGAGCTATGAGAAAGCGCCACGCTTCCCGAAGGGAGAAAGGCGGACAGGTATCCGGT
AAGCGGCAGGGTCGGAACAGGAGAGCGCACGAGGGAGCTTCCAGGGGGAAACGCCTGGTATCTTTATAGT
CCTGTCGGGTTTCGCCACCTCTGACTTGAGCGTCGATTTTTGTGATGCTCGTCAGGGGGGCGGAGCCTAT
GGAAAAACGCCAGCAACGCGGCCTTTTTACGGTTCCTGGCCTTTTGCTGGCCTTTTGCTCACATGTTCTT
TCCTGCGTTATCCCCTGATTCTGTGGATAACCGTATTACCGCCTTTGAGTGAGCTGATACCGCTCGCCGC
AGCCGAACGACCGAGCGCAGCGAGTCAGTGAGCGAGGAAGCGGAAGA
