Features (pLannotate 1.2.2; 15 found; start..end, strand, type, name):
      1..93      +  CDS            lacI (fragment): lac repressor; lacI; The lac repressor binds to the lac operator to inhibit transcription in E. coli. This inhibition can be relieved by adding lactose or isopropyl-β-D-thiogalactopyranoside (IPTG).
    106..127     +  protein_bind   CAP binding site: CAP binding activates transcription in the presence of cAMP. E. coli catabolite activator protein
    142..172     +  promoter       lac promoter: promoter for the E. coli lac operon
    180..196     +  protein_bind   lac operator: The lac repressor binds to the lac operator to inhibit transcription in E. coli. This inhibition can be relieved by adding lactose or isopropyl-β-D-thiogalactopyranoside (IPTG). lac repressor encoded by lacI
    579..1265    +  CDS            msGFP2: photostable monomeric superfolder GFP (Valbuena et al., 2020)
   1338..1946    +  CDS            VPS21: VPS21_YEAST - Also known as VPS12, VPT12, YPT21, YPT51. Experimental evidence at protein level: Swiss-Prot protein existence level 1. Required for protein transport to the vacuole. Involved in two vesicle trafficking steps to the prevacuolar compartment (PVC), regulating the docking of endosomes and Golgi vesicles to the PVC by interacting with PEP7/VAC1 on the PVC membrane and promoting SNARE complex formation. From Saccharomyces cerevisiae (strain ATCC 204508 / S288c) (Baker's yeast).
   2345..2364    +  promoter       LEU2 promoter (fragment): S. cerevisiae LEU2
   2485..2642    +  CDS            lacZα (fragment): LacZα fragment of β-galactosidase; lacZ fragment
   2648..2747    -  misc_feature   bom (fragment): basis of mobility region from pBR322
   2849..2884    -  CDS            rop (fragment): Rop protein, which maintains plasmids at low copy number; rop
   2973..3776    -  CDS            URA3: orotidine-5'-phosphate decarboxylase, required for uracil biosynthesis; S. cerevisiae URA3; yeast auxotrophic marker, counterselectable with 5-fluoroorotic acid (5-FOA)
   3777..3992    -  promoter       URA3 promoter: S. cerevisiae URA3
   4085..4189    +  promoter       AmpR promoter: bla
   4190..5050    +  CDS            AmpR: β-lactamase; bla; confers resistance to ampicillin, carbenicillin, and related antibiotics
   5221..5809    +  rep_origin     ori: high-copy-number ColE1/pMB1/pBR322/pUC origin of replication
>Addgene plasmid #105265 | YIplac211-msGFP-VPS21 | addgene full sequence | sequence record 202394 | Addgene NGS Result
GCGCCCAATACGCAAACCGCCTCTCCCCGCGCGTTGGCCGATTCATTAATGCAGCTGGCACGACAGGTTT
CCCGACTGGAAAGCGGGCAGTGAGCGCAACGCAATTAATGTGAGTTAGCTCACTCATTAGGCACCCCAGG
CTTTACACTTTATGCTTCCGGCTCGTATGTTGTGTGGAATTGTGAGCGGATAACAATTTCACACAGGAAA
CAGCTATGACCATGATTACGCCAAGCTTGCATGCCGGAGGCAACAACAAAGCCAAAACCTAGATTATGAC
GATATAAACTTATGCTGAGGTAGGTATATACCAGAGGATTTATTTTATAGATATTAGTCTGCTGATTATC
TAGTTTCTTGTCACCTCATACGTGTTTTTTTTTTTTTGGTTTTCTCGGTTTGCATTATGGGGCTTTTTGC
TAAAACAATATCCCCGAAAAGACAAAGAAAGAGAAGTGAGGTGAAAATACGAGCAGCTTATCTTATAAAA
GTGGCAACGATTTTAAAAATAAAAAGCAAGATCGTCGACTTATCTAAGCTATAAAAAAATATCCCTTTTA
TCACACAAAAAAATGAACGATAGCACTGAGAGCCTGTTCACCGGGGTGGTGCCCATCCTGGTCGAGCTGG
ACGGCGACGTAAACGGCCACAAGTTCAGCGTGCGCGGCGAGGGCGAGGGCGATGCCACCAACGGCAAGCT
GACCCTGAAGTTCATCTGCACCACCGGCAAGCTGCCCGTGCCCTGGCCCACCCTCGTGACCACCCTGACC
TACGGCGTGCAGTGCTTCAGCCGCTACCCCGACCACATGAAGCAGCACGACTTCTTCAAGTCCGCCATGC
CCGAAGGCTACGTCCAGGAGCGCACCATCACCTTCAAGGACGACGGCACCTACAAGACCCGCGCCGAGGT
GAAGTTCGAGGGCGACACCCTGGTGAACCGCATCGAGCTGAAGGGCATCGACTTCAAGGAGGACGGCAAC
ATCCTGGGGCACAAGCTGGAGTACAACTTCAACAGCCACAACGTCTATATCACCGCCGACAAGCAGAAGA
ACGGCATCAAGGCCAACTTCAAGATCCGCCACAACGTGGAGGACGGCAGCGTGCAGCTCGCCGACCACTA
CCAGCAGAACACCCCCATCGGCGACGGCCCCGTGCTGCTGCCCGACAACCACTACCTGAGCACCCAGTCC
AAGCTGAGCAAAGACCCCAACGAGAAGCGCGATCACATGGTCCTGCTGGAGTTCGTGACCGCCGCCGGGA
TCACTCACGGCAGCTCCGGCTCCAGCGGGTCCGGAAGTGGTAGCTCAGGGTCTAGTGGATCCACATCAGT
CACTTCCATAAAGTTGGTACTGTTGGGTGAGGCAGCAGTTGGTAAATCGTCAATAGTCCTAAGGTTCGTA
TCTAATGATTTTGCCGAAAATAAGGAGCCCACCATTGGTGCAGCATTCCTCACTCAAAGAGTTACTATAA
ATGAACATACTGTTAAGTTTGAAATATGGGACACTGCTGGGCAAGAGAGATTTGCATCTTTAGCACCTAT
GTACTATAGAAACGCACAAGCTGCTCTTGTAGTATACGACGTTACAAAACCACAATCCTTTATTAAAGCG
CGCCACTGGGTTAAGGAATTACATGAACAGGCATCAAAGGATATCATCATTGCGTTAGTTGGTAACAAGA
TCGATATGCTGCAAGAAGGTGGGGAAAGAAAAGTCGCAAGGGAAGAAGGTGAAAAGCTAGCGGAAGAAAA
GGGCTTGTTGTTCTTTGAAACAAGTGCAAAGACAGGAGAGAATGTTAACGATGTATTTTTGGGAATCGGT
GAAAAGATACCACTGAAGACGGCTGAAGAGCAAAATAGTGCAAGTAACGAACGTGAGTCGAACAATCAAA
GAGTGGATTTGAACGCTGCTAATGATGGGACCAGCGCAAACAGTGCTTGCAGTTGTTAGAGAGGGGAAAA
TAAATATATATAAAAAAAAAGTCTGGGCAAATTGAGATAAATAGATCTTCAAAACGGGAAAGATGAAAGT
CATAATTTATCGTACCTAGAAAGGAGAGGGAGTTTTCATTTTTTACCGTAATCGTTGTTTTTCTTTTCTT
CTTATAATTTGTAAATTTTTTAACTGCATTAGATCATTATATTATCTTTCAAAACGCCAGTCGTTTTTAT
TAGACCTTTATATACGTTTCAAAGTGGTTTGTACACGTTAGTTTAGTTAAACTTTTGTTTTCATGTAGAC
CAAAATATAAACTTATTTTATGCCGAAAATCGGGAGATGGATTAGTTAATATTGTAAATAATGATAAATT
AAAGGAACATTAAATTTACAAAGTTGCAATGAGGAGCAATATATATATATATATATGGATTTCTGAGAAA
TTAATTAAGCAGTATTTGAACACATGTCGTTTACTCTTTCTTATCCTTTATGTCTAATTTTTCGAGTAGA
TCGGTAATTACAGCTGTCAAGGTACCGAGCTCGAATTCACTGGCCGTCGTTTTACAACGTCGTGACTGGG
AAAACCCTGGCGTTACCCAACTTAATCGCCTTGCAGCACATCCCCCTTTCGCCAGCTGGCGTAATAGCGA
AGAGGCCCGCACCGATCGCCCTTCCCAACAGTTGCGCAGCCTGAATGGCGAATGGCGCCTGATGCGGTAT
TTTCTCCTTACGCATCTGTGCGGTATTTCACACCGCATATGGTGCACTCTCAGTACAATCTGCTCTGATG
CCGCATAGTTAAGCCAGCCCCGACACCCGCCAACACCCGCTGACGCGCCCTGACGGGCTTGTCTGCTCCC
GGCATCCGCTTACAGACAAGCTGTGACCGTCTCCGGGAGCTGCATGTGTCAGAGGTTTTCACCGTCATCA
CCGAAACGCGCGAGACGAAAGGGCGGGTAATAACTGATATAATTAAATTGAAGCTCTAATTTGTGAGTTT
AGTATACATGCATTTACTTATAATACAGTCTTTTAGTTTTGCTGGCCGCATCCTCTCAAATATGCTTCCC
AGCCTGCTTTTCTGTAACGTTCACCCTCTACCTTAGCATCCCTTCCCTTTGCAAATAGTCCTCTTCCAAC
AATAATAATGTCAGATCCTGTAGAGACCACATCATCCACGGTTCTATACTGTTGACCCAATGCGTCTCCC
TTGTCATCTAAACCCACACCGGGTGTCATAATCAACCAATCGTAACCTTCATCTCTTCCACCCATGTCTC
TTTGAGCAATAAAGCCGATAACAAAATCTTTGTCGCTCTTCGCAATGTCAACAGTACCCTTAGTATATTC
TCCAGTAGATAGGGAGCCCTTGCATGACAATTCTGCTAACATCAAAAGGCCTCTAGGTTCCTTTGTTACT
TCTTCTGCCGCCTGCTTCAAACCGCTAACAATACCTGGGCCCACCACACCGTGTGCATTCGTAATGTCTG
CCCATTCTGCTATTCTGTATACACCCGCAGAGTACTGCAATTTGACTGTATTACCAATGTCAGCAAATTT
TCTGTCTTCGAAGAGTAAAAAATTGTACTTGGCGGATAATGCCTTTAGCGGCTTAACTGTGCCCTCCATG
GAAAAATCAGTCAAGATATCCACATGTGTTTTTAGTAAACAAATTTTGGGACCTAATGCTTCAACTAACT
CCAGTAATTCCTTGGTGGTACGAACATCCAATGAAGCACACAAGTTTGTTTGCTTTTCGTGCATGATATT
AAATAGCTTGGCAGCAACAGGACTAGGATGAGTAGCAGCACGTTCCTTATATGTAGCTTTCGACATGATT
TATCTTCGTTTCCTGCATGTTTTTGTTCTGTGCAGTTGGGTTAAGAATACTGGGCAATTTCATGTTTCTT
CAACACTACATATGCGTATATATACCAATCTAAGTCTGTGCTCCTTCCTTCGTTCTTCCTTCTGTTCGGA
GATTACCGAATCAAAAAAATTTCAAGGAAACCGAAATCAAAAAAAAGAATAAAAAAAAAATGATGAATTG
AAAAGCTGGCCTCGTGATACGCCTATTTTTATAGGTTAATGTCATGATAATAATGGTTTCTTAGACGTCA
GGTGGCACTTTTCGGGGAAATGTGCGCGGAACCCCTATTTGTTTATTTTTCTAAATACATTCAAATATGT
ATCCGCTCATGAGACAATAACCCTGATAAATGCTTCAATAATATTGAAAAAGGAAGAGTATGAGTATTCA
ACATTTCCGTGTCGCCCTTATTCCCTTTTTTGCGGCATTTTGCCTTCCTGTTTTTGCTCACCCAGAAACG
CTGGTGAAAGTAAAAGATGCTGAAGATCAGTTGGGTGCACGAGTGGGTTACATCGAACTGGATCTCAACA
GCGGTAAGATCCTTGAGAGTTTTCGCCCCGAAGAACGTTTTCCAATGATGAGCACTTTTAAAGTTCTGCT
ATGTGGCGCGGTATTATCCCGTATTGACGCCGGGCAAGAGCAACTCGGTCGCCGCATACACTATTCTCAG
AATGACTTGGTTGAGTACTCACCAGTCACAGAAAAGCATCTTACGGATGGCATGACAGTAAGAGAATTAT
GCAGTGCTGCCATAACCATGAGTGATAACACTGCGGCCAACTTACTTCTGACAACGATCGGAGGACCGAA
GGAGCTAACCGCTTTTTTGCACAACATGGGGGATCATGTAACTCGCCTTGATCGTTGGGAACCGGAGCTG
AATGAAGCCATACCAAACGACGAGCGTGACACCACGATGCCTGTAGCAATGGCAACAACGTTGCGCAAAC
TATTAACTGGCGAACTACTTACTCTAGCTTCCCGGCAACAATTAATAGACTGGATGGAGGCGGATAAAGT
TGCAGGACCACTTCTGCGCTCGGCCCTTCCGGCTGGCTGGTTTATTGCTGATAAATCTGGAGCCGGTGAG
CGTGGGTCTCGCGGTATCATTGCAGCACTGGGGCCAGATGGTAAGCCCTCCCGTATCGTAGTTATCTACA
CGACGGGGAGTCAGGCAACTATGGATGAACGAAATAGACAGATCGCTGAGATAGGTGCCTCACTGATTAA
GCATTGGTAACTGTCAGACCAAGTTTACTCATATATACTTTAGATTGATTTAAAACTTCATTTTTAATTT
AAAAGGATCTAGGTGAAGATCCTTTTTGATAATCTCATGACCAAAATCCCTTAACGTGAGTTTTCGTTCC
ACTGAGCGTCAGACCCCGTAGAAAAGATCAAAGGATCTTCTTGAGATCCTTTTTTTCTGCGCGTAATCTG
CTGCTTGCAAACAAAAAAACCACCGCTACCAGCGGTGGTTTGTTTGCCGGATCAAGAGCTACCAACTCTT
TTTCCGAAGGTAACTGGCTTCAGCAGAGCGCAGATACCAAATACTGTTCTTCTAGTGTAGCCGTAGTTAG
GCCACCACTTCAAGAACTCTGTAGCACCGCCTACATACCTCGCTCTGCTAATCCTGTTACCAGTGGCTGC
TGCCAGTGGCGATAAGTCGTGTCTTACCGGGTTGGACTCAAGACGATAGTTACCGGATAAGGCGCAGCGG
TCGGGCTGAACGGGGGGTTCGTGCACACAGCCCAGCTTGGAGCGAACGACCTACACCGAACTGAGATACC
TACAGCGTGAGCTATGAGAAAGCGCCACGCTTCCCGAAGGGAGAAAGGCGGACAGGTATCCGGTAAGCGG
CAGGGTCGGAACAGGAGAGCGCACGAGGGAGCTTCCAGGGGGAAACGCCTGGTATCTTTATAGTCCTGTC
GGGTTTCGCCACCTCTGACTTGAGCGTCGATTTTTGTGATGCTCGTCAGGGGGGCGGAGCCTATGGAAAA
ACGCCAGCAACGCGGCCTTTTTACGGTTCCTGGCCTTTTGCTGGCCTTTTGCTCACATGTTCTTTCCTGC
GTTATCCCCTGATTCTGTGGATAACCGTATTACCGCCTTTGAGTGAGCTGATACCGCTCGCCGCAGCCGA
ACGACCGAGCGCAGCGAGTCAGTGAGCGAGGAAGCGGAAGA
